Addgene plasmid #128125: pSB1K3_pBen-sfGFP_J23101-BenR
Purpose: Expressing sfGFP under control of benzoate responsive promoter (pBen) and expressing BenR transcription factor gene under constitutive promoter J23101, and RBS B0032
Depositing lab: Jean-Loup Faulon. Depositing organization: INRAE Jouy-en-Josas. Publication: Metabolic perceptrons for neural computing in biological systems. Pandi A, Koch M, Voyvodic PL, Soudier P, Bonnet J, Kushwaha M, Faulon JL. Nat Commun. 2019 Aug 28;10(1):3880. doi: 10.1038/s41467-019-11889-0. PubMed 31462649.
Backbone
  Vector backbone: pSB1K3 (iGEM registry)
  Vector type: Bacterial Expression, Synthetic Biology
Growth in bacteria
  Bacterial resistance: Kanamycin, 50 μg/mL
  Growth temperature: 37°C
  Growth strain: DH5alpha
  Copy number: High Copy
Gene/Insert
  Gene/Insert name: sfGFP and BenR
  Promoter: pBen and J23101
  Cloning method: Restriction Enzyme; 5′ cloning site BsaI, golden gate (unknown if destroyed); 3′ cloning site BsaI, golden gate (unknown if destroyed)
  Sequencing primers: 5′ GCTGAGTTGAAGGATCA
Terms and licenses: Academic/Nonprofit Terms; Industry Terms: Not Available to Industry
How to cite: pSB1K3_pBen-sfGFP_J23101-BenR was a gift from Jean-Loup Faulon (Addgene plasmid # 128125 ; http://n2t.net/addgene:128125 ; RRID:Addgene_128125)
