[The description below was written by a language model from this plasmid's Addgene catalogue record and pLannotate feature annotations shown in this document.]
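Description:
pSB1K3_pBen-sfGFP_J23101-BenR is a 4,345 nt bacterial expression plasmid for synthetic biology that encodes a whole-cell benzoate biosensor. It is built on the iGEM registry backbone pSB1K3, which replicates at high copy from a ColE1/pMB1-type origin and is selected with kanamycin through an aph(3')-Ia aminoglycoside phosphotransferase gene. The record lists an E. coli cloning strain as the host and indicates that the parts were assembled by BsaI Golden Gate cloning.

The payload consists of two transcription units in the same orientation. In the first, superfolder GFP is placed under the benzoate-responsive promoter pBen and is followed by the rrnB T1 and T7Te terminators. The automated annotation does not label pBen itself, though the unannotated stretch upstream of the sfGFP coding sequence is where it would be expected. In the second unit, the transcription factor BenR is expressed constitutively from the Anderson-family promoter J23101 with the RBS B0032, and is terminated by a his operon terminator. The feature table calls these elements a J23119 promoter fragment and XylS3. Both calls most likely reflect similarity matches, since J23101 is a variant of the J23119 consensus and BenR is an AraC/XylS-family regulator related to the Pseudomonas putida XylS proteins; the catalogue identities should be taken as authoritative.

Functionally, constitutively produced BenR activates pBen when benzoate is present, so sfGFP fluorescence reports the benzoate concentration. The associated publication concerns metabolic perceptrons for biological computing, which is consistent with this plasmid serving as a benzoate-sensing output or actuator module.
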