Features (pLannotate 1.2.2; 10 found; start..end, strand, type, name):
    272..1087    -  CDS            KanR: aminoglycoside phosphotransferase; aph(3')-Ia; confers resistance to kanamycin in bacteria or G418 (Geneticin®) in eukaryotes
   1314..1357    -  terminator     bacterial terminator: putative bacterial transcription terminator
   1375..1429    -  promoter       cat promoter (fragment): promoter of the E. coli cat gene encoding chloramphenicol acetyltransferase
   1615..2328    +  CDS            superfolder GFP: GFP variant that folds robustly even when fused to poorly folded proteins (Pédelacq et al., 2006)
   2354..2425    +  terminator     rrnB T1 terminator: transcription terminator T1 from the E. coli rrnB gene
   2441..2468    +  terminator     T7Te terminator: phage T7 early transcription terminator
   2499..2530    +  promoter       J23119 promoter (fragment): bacterial promoter (Registry of Standard Biological Parts BBa J23119)
   2558..3508    +  CDS            xylS3: XYLS3_PSEPU - Protein predicted: Swiss-Prot protein existence level 4. Regulatory protein of the TOL plasmid xyl operons. XylS activates the xylXYZLTEGFJQKIH operon required for the degradation of toluene, m-xylene and p-xylene. From Pseudomonas putida (Arthrobacter siderocapsulatus).
   3544..3601    +  terminator     his operon terminator: This putative transcriptin terminator from the E. coli his operon has a 2-bp deletion introduced during synthesis. Its efficiency has not been determined.
   3796..39      -  rep_origin     ori (across the origin): high-copy-number ColE1/pMB1/pBR322/pUC origin of replication
>Addgene plasmid #128125 | pSB1K3_pBen-sfGFP_J23101-BenR | addgene full sequence | sequence record 252642 | Addgene NGS Result
TGCAAGCAGCAGATTACGCGCAGAAAAAAAGGATCTCAAGAAGATCCTTTGATCTTTTCTACGGGGTCTG
ACGCTCAGTGGAACGAAAACTCACGTTAAGGGATTTTGGTCATGAGATTATCAAAAAGGATCTTCACCTA
GATCCTTTTAAATTAAAAATGAAGTTTTAAATCAATCTAAAGTATATATGAGTAAACTTGGTCTGACAGC
TCGAGTCCCGTCAAGTCAGCGTAATGCTCTGCCAGTGTTACAACCAATTAACCAATTCTGATTAGAAAAA
CTCATCGAGCATCAAATGAAACTGCAATTTATTCATATCAGGATTATCAATACCATATTTTTGAAAAAGC
CGTTTCTGTAATGAAGGAGAAAACTCACCGAGGCAGTTCCATAGGATGGCAAGATCCTGGTATCGGTCTG
CGATTCCGACTCGTCCAACATCAATACAACCTATTAATTTCCCCTCGTCAAAAATAAGGTTATCAAGTGA
GAAATCACCATGAGTGACGACTGAATCCGGTGAGAATGGCAAAAGCTTATGCATTTCTTTCCAGACTTGT
TCAACAGGCCAGCCATTACGCTCGTCATCAAAATCACTCGCATCAACCAAACCGTTATTCATTCGTGATT
GCGCCTGAGCGAGACGAAATACGCGATCGCTGTTAAAAGGACAATTACAAACAGGAATCGAATGCAACCG
GCGCAGGAACACTGCCAGCGCATCAACAATATTTTCACCTGAATCAGGATATTCTTCTAATACCTGGAAT
GCTGTTTTCCCGGGGATCGCAGTGGTGAGTAACCATGCATCATCAGGAGTACGGATAAAATGCTTGATGG
TCGGAAGAGGCATAAATTCCGTCAGCCAGTTTAGTCTGACCATCTCATCTGTAACATCATTGGCAACGCT
ACCTTTGCCATGTTTCAGAAACAACTCTGGCGCATCGGGCTTCCCATACAATCGATAGATTGTCGCACCT
GATTGCCCGACATTATCGCGAGCCCATTTATACCCATATAAATCAGCATCCATGTTGGAATTTAATCGCG
GCCTGGAGCAAGACGTTTCCCGTTGAATATGGCTCATAACACCCCTTGTATTACTGTTTATGTAAGCAGA
CAGTTTTATTGTTCATGATGATATATTTTTATCTTGTGCAATGTAACATCAGAGATTTTGAGACACAACG
TGGCTTTGTTGAATAAATCGAACTTTTGCTGAGTTGAAGGATCAGCTCGAGTGCCACTTGACGTCTAAGA
AACCATTATTATCATGACATTAACCTATAAAAATAGGCGTATCACGAGGCAGAATTTCAGATAAAAAAAA
TCCTTAGCTTTCGCTAAGGATGATTTCTGGAATTCGAAGAGCCTCGGTAGTGATCTTATTTCATTATGGT
GAAAGTTGGAACCTCTTACGTGCCGATCAACGTCTCATTTTCGCCAGATATCGGACTTGGGCCTACTGTT
CGAAGCATTGCCATTTTCTGAAGTTACCGAAAAAGTACCGAACATCCGTAAATCTGGATAACGTTCTGCA
CAATCCGGATAGCCCCCCGCCAGCCGTCTCCCTAACCTGACCAGGTCTAAACAATAACAAGGGAGAGTCT
GGCCATGCGTAAAGGCGAAGAGCTGTTCACTGGTGTCGTCCCTATTCTGGTGGAACTGGATGGTGATGTC
AACGGTCATAAGTTTTCCGTGCGTGGCGAGGGTGAAGGTGACGCAACTAATGGTAAACTGACGCTGAAGT
TCATCTGTACTACTGGTAAACTGCCGGTACCTTGGCCGACTCTGGTAACGACGCTGACTTATGGTGTTCA
GTGCTTTGCTCGTTATCCGGACCATATGAAGCAGCATGACTTCTTCAAGTCCGCCATGCCGGAAGGCTAT
GTGCAGGAACGCACGATTTCCTTTAAGGATGACGGCACGTACAAAACGCGTGCGGAAGTGAAATTTGAAG
GCGATACCCTGGTAAACCGCATTGAGCTGAAAGGCATTGACTTTAAAGAAGACGGCAATATCCTGGGCCA
TAAGCTGGAATACAATTTTAACAGCCACAATGTTTACATCACCGCCGATAAACAAAAAAATGGCATTAAA
GCGAATTTTAAAATTCGCCACAACGTGGAGGATGGCAGCGTGCAGCTGGCTGATCACTACCAGCAAAACA
CTCCAATCGGTGATGGTCCTGTTCTGCTGCCAGACAATCACTATCTGAGCACGCAAAGCGTTCTGTCTAA
AGATCCGAACGAGAAACGCGATCATATGGTTCTGCTGGAGTTCGTAACCGCAGCGGGCATCACGCATGGT
ATGGATGAACTGTACAAATGATGATAATACTAGAGCCAGGCATCAAATAAAACGAAAGGCTCAGTCGAAA
GACTGGGCCTTTCGTTTTATCTGTTGTTTGTCGGTGAACGCTCTCTACTAGAGTCACACTGGCTCACCTT
CGGGTGGGCCTTTCTGCGTTTATATACTAGAGATGACCCCATCTGTTTACAGCTAGCTCAGTCCTAGGTA
TTATGCTAGCTAGTAGAGTCACACAGGAAAGTAGTAGATGGAATCTCGTCTGCTGTCTGAACGTTCTTCT
GTTTTCCACCACGCTGACCCGTACGCTGTTTCTGACTACGTTAACCAGCACGTTGGTCAGCACTGCATCG
GTCTGTCTCGTACCACCCACCCGCAGGCTTCTCTGTCTCACCGTAAATTCGCTGAACTGGACCTGTGCCG
TATCTCTTACGGTGGTTCTGTTCGTGTTACCTCTCCGGCTCTGGAAACCATCTACCACCTGCAGGTTCTG
CTGAACGGTAACTGCCTGTGGCGTGGTCACAAACGTGAACAGCACCTGGTTCCGGGTGAACTGCTGCTGA
TCAACCCGGACGACCCGGTTGACCTGACCTACTCTGAAGACTGCGAAAAATTCATCCTGAAAGTTCCGAC
CCGTCTGCTGGACTCTATCTGCGACGAACAGCGTTGGCAGCGTCCGGACGGTGGTGTTCGTTTCCTGCGT
AACCACTACCGTCTGGACGAACTGGACGGTTTCGTTAACCTGCTGGCTATGGTTTGCCACGAAGCTGAAG
TTTCTGACTCTCTGCCGCGTGTTCAGGGTCACTACTCTCAGATCGTTGCTTCTAAACTGCTGACCCTGAT
GTCTACCAACATCCGTCGTGAATCTCTGTCTGCTCCGCAGGCTGGTCTGGAACGTATCCTGGACTACATC
GAACGTAACCTGAAACTGGAACTGTCTGCTGAAGTTCTGGCTGAACAGGCTTGCATGTCTCTGCGTTCTC
TGTACGCTCTGTTCGACCAGCACCTGGGTATCACCCCGAAACACTACGTTCGTCAGCGTAAACTGGAACG
TGTTCACGCTTGCCTGTCTGACCCGACCTGCGGTGTTCGTTCTGTTACCGAACTGGCTCTGGACTACGGT
TTCCTGCACCTGGGTCGTTTCTCTGAAATCTACCGTCAGCAGTTCGGTGAACTGCCGTCTCAGACCTTCA
AACGTCGTGCTTAAGCTTCGGTGCTTAATGCGTCTTCCTGCAGTCCGGCAAAAAAGGGCAAGGTGTCACC
ACCCTGCCCTTTTTCTTTAAAACCGAAAAGATTACTTCGCGTTATGCAGGCTTCCTCGCTCACTGACTCG
CTGCGCTCGGTCGTTCGGCTGCGGCGAGCGGTATCAGCTCACTCAAAGGCGGTAATACGGTTATCCACAG
AATCAGGGGATAACGCAGGAAAGAACATGTGAGCAAAAGGCCAGCAAAAGGCCAGGAACCGTAAAAAGGC
CGCGTTGCTGGCGTTTTTCCACAGGCTCCGCCCCCCTGACGAGCATCACAAAAATCGACGCTCAAGTCAG
AGGTGGCGAAACCCGACAGGACTATAAAGATACCAGGCGTTTCCCCCTGGAAGCTCCCTCGTGCGCTCTC
CTGTTCCGACCCTGCCGCTTACCGGATACCTGTCCGCCTTTCTCCCTTCGGGAAGCGTGGCGCTTTCTCA
TAGCTCACGCTGTAGGTATCTCAGTTCGGTGTAGGTCGTTCGCTCCAAGCTGGGCTGTGTGCACGAACCC
CCCGTTCAGCCCGACCGCTGCGCCTTATCCGGTAACTATCGTCTTGAGTCCAACCCGGTAAGACACGACT
TATCGCCACTGGCAGCAGCCACTGGTAACAGGATTAGCAGAGCGAGGTATGTAGGCGGTGCTACAGAGTT
CTTGAAGTGGTGGCCTAACTACGGCTACACTAGAAGAACAGTATTTGGTATCTGCGCTCTGCTGAAGCCA
GTTACCTTCGGAAAAAGAGTTGGTAGCTCTTGATCCGGCAAACAAACCACCGCTGGTAGCGGTGGTTTTT
TTGTT
